>Addgene plasmid #72615 | tet-pLKO shGATA6 puro | addgene full sequence | sequence record 157933 | Addgene assembled full plasmid sequence
TTGGGGTTGCGCCTTTTCCAAGGCAGCCCTGGGTTTGCGCAGGGACGCGGCTGCTCTGGGCGTGGTTCCG
GGAAACGCAGCGGCGCCGACCCTGGGTCTCGCACATTCTTCACGTCCGTTCGCAGCGTCACCCGGATCTT
CGCCGCTACCCTTGTGGGCCCCCCGGCGACGCTTCCTGCTCCGCCCCTAAGTCGGGAAGGTTCCTTGCGG
TTCGCGGCGTGCCGGACGTGACAAACGGAAGCCGCACGTCTCACTAGTACCCTCGCAGACGGACAGCGCC
AGGGAGCAATGGCAGCGCGCCGACCGCGATGGGCTGTGGCCAATAGCGGCTGCTCAGCAGGGCGCGCCGA
GAGCAGCGGCCGGGAAGGGGCGGTGCGGGAGGCGGGGTGTGGGGCGGTAGTGTGGGCCCTGTTCCTGCCC
GCGCGGTGTTCCGCATTCTGCAAGCCTCCGGAGCGCACGTCGGCAGTCGGCTCCCTCGTTGACCGAATCA
CCGACCTCTCTCCCCAGGGGGATCTGTGAGTTTGGGGACCCTTGATTGTTCTTTCTTTTTCGCTATTGTA
AAATTCATGTTATATGGAGGGGGCAAAGTTTTCAGGGTGTTGTTTAGAATGGGAAGATGTCCCTTGTATC
ACCATGGACCCTCATGATAATTTTGTTTCTTTCACTTTCTACTCTGTTGACAACCATTGTCTCCTCTTAT
TTTCTTTTCATTTTCTGTAACTTTTTCGTTAAACTTTAGCTTGCATTTGTAACGAATTTTTAAATTCACT
TTTGTTTATTTGTCAGATTGTAAGTACTTTCTCTAATCACTTTTTTTTCAAGGCAATCAGGGTATATTAT
ATTGTACTTCAGCACAGTTTTAGAGAACAATTGTTATAATTAAATGATAAGGTAGAATATTTCTGCATAT
AAATTCTGGCTGGCGTGGAAATATTCTTATTGGTAGAAACAACTACATCCTGGTCATCATCCTGCCTTTC
TCTTTATGGTTACAATGATATACACTGTTTGAGATGAGGATAAAATACTCTGAGTCCAAACCGGGCCCCT
CTGCTAACCATGTTCATGCCTTCTTCTTTTTCCTACAGCTCCTGGGCAACGTGCTGGTTATTGTGCTGTC
TCATCATTTTGGCAAAGAATTGTAATACGACTCACTATAGGGCGAATTGATATGTCTAGATTAGATAAAA
GTAAAGTGATTAACAGCGCATTAGAGCTGCTTAATGAGGTCGGAATCGAAGGTTTAACAACCCGTAAACT
CGCCCAGAAGCTAGGTGTAGAGCAGCCTACATTGTATTGGCATGTAAAAAATAAGCGGGCTTTGCTCGAC
GCCTTAGCCATTGAGATGTTAGATAGGCACCATACTCACTTTTGCCCTTTAGAAGGGGAAAGCTGGCAAG
ATTTTTTACGTAATAACGCTAAAAGTTTTAGATGTGCTTTACTAAGTCATCGCGATGGAGCAAAAGTACA
TTTAGGTACACGGCCTACAGAAAAACAGTATGAAACTCTCGAAAATCAATTAGCCTTTTTATGCCAACAA
GGTTTTTCACTAGAGAATGCATTATATGCACTCAGCGCTGTGGGGCATTTTACTTTAGGTTGCGTATTGG
AAGATCAAGAGCATCAAGTCGCTAAAGAAGAAAGGGAAACACCTACTACTGATAGTATGCCGCCATTATT
ACGACAAGCTATCGAATTATTTGATCACCAAGGTGCAGAGCCAGCCTTCTTATTCGGCCTTGAATTGATC
ATATGCGGATTAGAAAAACAACTTAAATGTGAAAGTGGGTCCGCGTACAGCGGCTCCCGGGAGTTCTAGG
GATCTGCCCCTCTCCCTCCCCCCCCCCTAACGTTACTGGCCGAAGCCGCTTGGAATAAGGCCGGTGTGCG
TTTGTCTATATGTTATTTTCCACCATATTGCCGTCTTTTGGCAATGTGAGGGCCCGGAAACCTGGCCCTG
TCTTCTTGACGAGCATTCCTAGGGGTCTTTCCCCTCTCGCCAAAGGAATGCAAGGTCTGTTGAATGTCGT
GAAGGAAGCAGTTCCTCTGGAAGCTTCTTGAAGACAAACAACGTCTGTAGCGACCCTTTGCAGGCAGCGG
AACCCCCCACCTGGCGACAGGTGCCTCTGCGGCCAAAAGCCACGTGTATAAGATACACCTGCAAAGGCGG
CACAACCCCAGTGCCACGTTGTGAGTTGGATAGTTGTGGAAAGAGTCAAATGGCTCTCCTCAAGCGTATT
CAACAAGGGGCTGAAGGATGCCCAGAAGGTACCCCATTGTATGGGATCTGATCTGGGGCCTCGGTGCACA
TGCTTTACATGTGTTTAGTCGAGGTTAAAAAAACGTCTAGGCCCCCCGAACCACGGGGACGTGGTTTTCC
TTTGAAAAACACGATGATAAGGATCCACCGGAGCTTACCATGACCGAGTACAAGCCCACGGTGCGCCTCG
CCACCCGCGACGACGTCCCCAGGGCCGTACGCACCCTCGCCGCCGCGTTCGCCGACTACCCCGCCACGCG
CCACACCGTCGATCCGGACCGCCACATCGAGCGGGTCACCGAGCTGCAAGAACTCTTCCTCACGCGCGTC
GGGCTCGACATCGGCAAGGTGTGGGTCGCGGACGACGGCGCCGCGGTGGCGGTCTGGACCACGCCGGAGA
GCGTCGAAGCGGGGGCGGTGTTCGCCGAGATCGGCCCGCGCATGGCCGAGTTGAGCGGTTCCCGGCTGGC
CGCGCAGCAACAGATGGAAGGCCTCCTGGCGCCGCACCGGCCCAAGGAGCCCGCGTGGTTCCTGGCCACC
GTCGGCGTCTCGCCCGACCACCAGGGCAAGGGTCTGGGCAGCGCCGTCGTGCTCCCCGGAGTGGAGGCGG
CCGAGCGCGCCGGGGTGCCCGCCTTCCTGGAGACCTCCGCGCCCCGCAACCTCCCCTTCTACGAGCGGCT
CGGCTTCACCGTCACCGCCGACGTCGAGGTGCCCGAAGGACCGCGCACCTGGTGCATGACCCGCAAGCCC
GGTGCCTGACGCCCGCCCCACGACCCGCAGCGCCCGACCGAAAGGAGCGCACGACCCCATGCATCGGTAC
CTTTAAGACCAATGACTTACAAGGCAGCTGTAGATCTTAGCCACTTTTTAAAAGAAAAGGGGGGACTGGA
AGGGCTAATTCACTCCCAACGAAGACAAGATCTGCTTTTTGCTTGTACTGGGTCTCTCTGGTTAGACCAG
ATCTGAGCCTGGGAGCTCTCTGGCTAACTAGGGAACCCACTGCTTAAGCCTCAATAAAGCTTGCCTTGAG
TGCTTCAAGTAGTGTGTGCCCGTCTGTTGTGTGACTCTGGTAACTAGAGATCCCTCAGACCCTTTTAGTC
AGTGTGGAAAATCTCTAGCAGTAGTAGTTCATGTCATCTTATTATTCAGTATTTATAACTTGCAAAGAAA
TGAATATCAGAGAGTGAGAGGAACTTGTTTATTGCAGCTTATAATGGTTACAAATAAAGCAATAGCATCA
CAAATTTCACAAATAAAGCATTTTTTTCACTGCATTCTAGTTGTGGTTTGTCCAAACTCATCAATGTATC
TTATCATGTCTGGCTCTAGCTATCCCGCCCCTAACTCCGCCCATCCCGCCCCTAACTCCGCCCAGTTCCG
CCCATTCTCCGCCCCATGGCTGACTAATTTTTTTTATTTATGCAGAGGCCGAGGCCGCCTCGGCCTCTGA
GCTATTCCAGAAGTAGTGAGGAGGCTTTTTTGGAGGCCTAGGGACGTACCCAATTCGCCCTATAGTGAGT
CGTATTACGCGCGCTCACTGGCCGTCGTTTTACAACGTCGTGACTGGGAAAACCCTGGCGTTACCCAACT
TAATCGCCTTGCAGCACATCCCCCTTTCGCCAGCTGGCGTAATAGCGAAGAGGCCCGCACCGATCGCCCT
TCCCAACAGTTGCGCAGCCTGAATGGCGAATGGG
[124 nt withheld, positions 3955-4078]
C
[91 nt withheld, positions 4080-4170]
A
[49 nt withheld, positions 4172-4220]
CCTTTGACGTTGGAGTCCACGTTCTTT
[37 nt withheld, positions 4248-4284]
ACCCTATCTCGGTCTATTCTTTTGATTTATAAGGGATTTTGCCGATTTCGGCCTATTGGTTAAAAAATGA
GCTGATTTAACAAAAATTTAACGCGAATTTTAACAAAATATTAACGCTTACAATTTAGGTGGCACTTTTC
GGGGAAATGTGCGCGGAACCCCTATTTGTTTATTTTTCTAAATACATTCAAATATGTATCCGCTCATGAG
ACAATAACCCTGATAAATGCTTCAATAATATTGAAAAAGGAAGAGTATGAGTATTCAACATTTCCGTGTC
GCCCTTATTCCCTTTTTTGCGGCATTTTGCCTTCCTGTTTTTGCTCACCCAGAAACGCTGGTGAAAGTAA
AAGATGCTGAAGATCAGTTGGGTGCACGAGTGGGTTACATCGAACTGGATCTCAACAGCGGTAAGATCCT
TGAGAGTTTTCGCCCCGAAGAACGTTTTCCAATGATGAGCACTTTTAAAGTTCTGCTATGTGGCGCGGTA
TTATCCCGTATTGACGCCGGGCAAGAGCAACTCGGTCGCCGCATACACTATTCTCAGAATGACTTGGTTG
AGTACTCACCAGTCACAGAAAAGCATCTTACGGATGGCATGACAGTAAGAGAATTATGCAGTGCTGCCAT
AACCATGAGTGATAACACTGCGGCCAACTTACTTCTGACAACGATCGGAGGACCGAAGGAGCTAACCGCT
TTTTTGCACAACATGGGGGATCATGTAACTCGCCTTGATCGTTGGGAACCGGAGCTGAATGAAGCCATAC
CAAACGACGAGCGTGACACCACGATGCCTGTAGCAATGGCAACAACGTTGCGCAAACTATTAACTGGCGA
ACTACTTACTCTAGCTTCCCGGCAACAATTAATAGACTGGATGGAGGCGGATAAAGTTGCAGGACCACTT
CTGCGCTCGGCCCTTCCGGCTGGCTGGTTTATTGCTGATAAATCTGGAGCCGGTGAGCGTGGGTCTCGCG
GTATCATTGCAGCACTGGGGCCAGATGGTAAGCCCTCCCGTATCGTAGTTATCTACACGACGGGGAGTCA
GGCAACTATGGATGAACGAAATAGACAGATCGCTGAGATAGGTGCCTCACTGATTAAGCATTGGTAACTG
TCAGACCAAGTTTACTCATATATACTTTAGATTGATTTAAAACTTCATTTTTAATTTAAAAGGATCTAGG
TGAAGATCCTTTTTGATAATCTCATGACCAAAATCCCTTAACGTGAGTTTTCGTTCCACTGAGCGTCAGA
CCCCGTAGAAAAGATCAAAGGATCTTCTTGAGATCCTTTTTTTCTGCGCGTAATCTGCTGCTTGCAAACA
AAAAAACCACCGCTACCAGCGGTGGTTTGTTTGCCGGATCAAGAGCTACCAACTCTTTTTCCGAAGGTAA
CTGGCTTCAGCAGAGCGCAGATACCAAATACTGTTCTTCTAGTGTAGCCGTAGTTAGGCCACCACTTCAA
GAACTCTGTAGCACCGCCTACATACCTCGCTCTGCTAATCCTGTTACCAGTGGCTGCTGCCAGTGGCGAT
AAGTCGTGTCTTACCGGGTTGGACTCAAGACGATAGTTACCGGATAAGGCGCAGCGGTCGGGCTGAACGG
GGGGTTCGTGCACACAGCCCAGCTTGGAGCGAACGACCTACACCGAACTGAGATACCTACAGCGTGAGCT
ATGAGAAAGCGCCACGCTTCCCGAAGGGAGAAAGGCGGACAGGTATCCGGTAAGCGGCAGGGTCGGAACA
GGAGAGCGCACGAGGGAGCTTCCAGGGGGAAACGCCTGGTATCTTTATAGTCCTGTCGGGTTTCGCCACC
TCTGACTTGAGCGTCGATTTTTGTGATGCTCGTCAGGGGGGCGGAGCCTATGGAAAAACGCCAGCAACGC
GGCCTTTTTACGGTTCCTGGCCTTTTGCTGGCCTTTTGCTCACATGTTCTTTCCTGCGTTATCCCCTGAT
TCTGTGGATAACCGTATTACCGCCTTTGAGTGAGCTGATACCGCTCGCCGCAGCCGAACGACCGAGCGCA
GCGAGTCAGTGAGCGAGGAAGCGGAAGAGCGCCCAATACGCAAACCGCCTCTCCCCGCGCGTTGGCCGAT
TCATTAATGCAGCTGGCACGACAGGTTTCCCGACTGGAAAGCGGGCAGTGAGCGCAACGCAATTAATGTG
AGTTAGCTCACTCATTAGGCACCCCAGGCTTTACACTTTATGCTTCCGGCTCGTATGTTGTGTGGAATTG
TGAGCGGATAACAATTTCACACAGGAAACAGCTATGACCATGATTACGCCAAGCGCGCAATTAACCCTCA
CTAAAGGGAACAAAAGCTGGAGCTGCAAGCTTAATGTAGTCTTATGCAATACTCTTGTAGTCTTGCAACA
TGGTAACGATGAGTTAGCAACATGCCTTACAAGGAGAGAAAAAGCACCGTGCATGCCGATTGGTGGAAGT
AAGGTGGTACGATCGTGCCTTATTAGGAAGGCAACAGACGGGTCTGACATGGATTGGACGAACCACTGAA
TTGCCGCATTGCAGAGATATTGTATTTAAGTGCCTAGCTCGATACATAAACGGGTCTCTCTGGTTAGACC
AGATCTGAGCCTGGGAGCTCTCTGGCTAACTAGGGAACCCACTGCTTAAGCCTCAATAAAGCTTGCCTTG
AGTGCTTCAAGTAGTGTGTGCCCGTCTGTTGTGTGACTCTGGTAACTAGAGATCCCTCAGACCCTTTTAG
TCAGTGTGGAAAATCTCTAGCAGTGGCGCCCGAACAGGGACTTGAAAGCGAAAGGGAAACCAGAGGAGCT
CTCTCGACGCAGGACTCGGCTTGCTGAAGCGCGCACGGCAAGAGGCGAGGGGCGGCGACTGGTGAGTACG
CCAAAAATTTTGACTAGCGGAGGCTAGAAGGAGAGAGATGGGTGCGAGAGCGTCAGTATTAAGCGGGGGA
GAATTAGATCGCGATGGGAAAAAATTCGGTTAAGGCCAGGGGGAAAGAAAAAATATAAATTAAAACATAT
AGTATGGGCAAGCAGGGAGCTAGAACGATTCGCAGTTAATCCTGGCCTGTTAGAAACATCAGAAGGCTGT
AGACAAATACTGGGACAGCTACAACCATCCCTTCAGACAGGATCAGAAGAACTTAGATCATTATATAATA
CAGTAGCAACCCTCTATTGTGTGCATCAAAGGATAGAGATAAAAGACACCAAGGAAGCTTTAGACAAGAT
AGAGGAAGAGCAAAACAAAAGTAAGACCACCGCACAGCAAGCGGCCGCTGATCTTCAGACCTGGAGGAGG
AGATATGAGGGACAATTGGAGAAGTGAATTATATAAATATAAAGTAGTAAAAATTGAACCATTAGGAGTA
GCACCCACCAAGGCAAAGAGAAGAGTGGTGCAGAGAGAAAAAAGAGCAGTGGGAATAGGAGCTTTGTTCC
TTGGGTTCTTGGGAGCAGCAGGAAGCACTATGGGCGCAGCGTCAATGACGCTGACGGTACAGGCCAGACA
ATTATTGTCTGGTATAGTGCAGCAGCAGAACAATTTGCTGAGGGCTATTGAGGCGCAACAGCATCTGTTG
CAACTCACAGTCTGGGGCATCAAGCAGCTCCAGGCAAGAATCCTGGCTGTGGAAAGATACCTAAAGGATC
AACAGCTCCTGGGGATTTGGGGTTGCTCTGGAAAACTCATTTGCACCACTGCTGTGCCTTGGAATGCTAG
TTGGAGTAATAAATCTCTGGAACAGATTTGGAATCACACGACCTGGATGGAGTGGGACAGAGAAATTAAC
AATTACACAAGCTTAATACACTCCTTAATTGAAGAATCGCAAAACCAGCAAGAAAAGAATGAACAAGAAT
TATTGGAATTAGATAAATGGGCAAGTTTGTGGAATTGGTTTAACATAACAAATTGGCTGTGGTATATAAA
ATTATTCATAATGATAGTAGGAGGCTTGGTAGGTTTAAGAATAGTTTTTGCTGTACTTTCTATAGTGAAT
AGAGTTAGGCAGGGATATTCACCATTATCGTTTCAGACCCACCTCCCAACCCCGAGGGGACCCGACAGGC
CCGAAGGAATAGAAGAAGAAGGTGGAGAGAGAGACAGAGACAGATCCATTCGATTAGTGAACGGATCTCG
ACGGTATCGATCACGAGACTAGCCTCGAGCGGCCGCAATATTTGCATGTCGCTATGTGTTCTGGGAAATC
ACCATAAACGTGAAATCCCTATCAGTGATAGAGACTTATAAGTTCCCTATCAGTGATAGAGACACCGGCC
CAGACCACTTGCTATGAAACTGCAGTTTCATAGCAAGTGGTCTGGGTTTTTGAATTCTCGACCTCGAGAC
AAATGGCAGTATTCATCCACAATTTTAAAAGAAAAGGGGGGATTGGGGGGTACAGTGCAGGGGAAAGAAT
AGTAGACATAATAGCAACAGACATACAAACTAAAGAATTACAAAAACAAATTACAAAAATTCAAAATTTT
CGGGTTTATTACAGGGACAGCAGAGATCCACTTTGGCCGCGGCTCGAGGGGG
Features (pLannotate 1.2.2; 29 found; start..end, strand, type, name):
    516..1088    +  intron         β-globin intron: intron from rabbit β-globin gene
   1143..1161    +  promoter       T7 promoter: promoter for bacteriophage T7 RNA polymerase
   1172..1792    +  CDS            tetR: TETR2_ECOLX - Experimental evidence at protein level: Swiss-Prot protein existence level 1. TetR is the repressor of the tetracycline resistance element; its N-terminal region forms a helix-turn-helix structure and binds DNA. Binding of tetracycline to TetR reduces the repressor affinity for the tetracycline resistance gene (tetA) promoter operator sites. From Escherichia coli.
   1938..2400    +  misc_feature   IRES: internal ribosome entry site (IRES) of the encephalomyocarditis virus (EMCV)
   2420..3019    +  CDS            PuroR: puromycin N-acetyltransferase; pac from Streptomyces alboniger; confers resistance to puromycin
   3062..3145    +  CDS            nef (fragment): NEF_HV1Z2 - Experimental evidence at protein level: Swiss-Prot protein existence level 1. Extracellular Nef protein targets CD4(+) T-lymphocytes for apoptosis by interacting with CXCR4 surface receptors. From Human immunodeficiency virus type 1 group M subtype D (isolate Z2/CDC-Z34) (HIV-1).
   3147..3380    +  LTR            3' LTR (ΔU3): self-inactivating 3' long terminal repeat (LTR) from HIV-1
   3452..3573    +  polyA_signal   SV40 poly(A) signal: SV40 polyadenylation signal
   3613..3748    +  rep_origin     SV40 ori: SV40 origin of replication
   3769..3787    -  promoter       T7 promoter: promoter for bacteriophage T7 RNA polymerase
   3795..3950    +  CDS            lacZα (fragment): LacZα fragment of β-galactosidase; lacZ fragment
   3955..4383    +  rep_origin     f1 ori (sequence partly withheld): f1 bacteriophage origin of replication; arrow indicates direction of (+) strand synthesis
   4436..4540    +  promoter       AmpR promoter: bla
   4541..5401    +  CDS            AmpR: β-lactamase; bla; confers resistance to ampicillin, carbenicillin, and related antibiotics
   5572..6160    +  rep_origin     ori: high-copy-number ColE1/pMB1/pBR322/pUC origin of replication
   6343..6435    +  CDS            lacI (fragment): lac repressor; lacI; The lac repressor binds to the lac operator to inhibit transcription in E. coli. This inhibition can be relieved by adding lactose or isopropyl-β-D-thiogalactopyranoside (IPTG).
   6448..6469    +  protein_bind   CAP binding site: CAP binding activates transcription in the presence of cAMP. E. coli catabolite activator protein
   6484..6514    +  promoter       lac promoter: promoter for the E. coli lac operon
   6522..6538    +  protein_bind   lac operator: The lac repressor binds to the lac operator to inhibit transcription in E. coli. This inhibition can be relieved by adding lactose or isopropyl-β-D-thiogalactopyranoside (IPTG). lac repressor encoded by lacI
   6583..6601    +  promoter       T3 promoter: promoter for bacteriophage T3 RNA polymerase
   6629..6855    +  promoter       RSV promoter: Rous sarcoma virus enhancer/promoter
   6856..7036    +  LTR            5' LTR (truncated): truncated 5' long terminal repeat (LTR) from HIV-1
   7083..7208    +  misc_feature   HIV-1 Ψ: packaging signal of human immunodeficiency virus type 1
   7192..7555    +  CDS            HIV-1 gag (fragment): gag protein from human immunodeficiency virus 1; gag
   7701..7934    +  misc_feature   RRE: The Rev response element (RRE) of HIV-1 allows for Rev-dependent mRNA export from the nucleus to the cytoplasm.
   8311..8411    +  CDS            Rev (fragment): human immunodeficiency virus 1 (HIV-1) Rev protein; rev; enhances nuclear export of unspliced and incompletely spliced viral mRNAs
   8452..8546    +  promoter       H1-2O2 promoter: doxycycline-inducible variant of the human H1 RNA promoter (Henriksen et al., 2007)
   8647..8764    +  misc_feature   cPPT/CTS: central polypurine tract and central termination sequence of HIV-1
   8813..507     +  promoter       hPGK promoter (across the origin): human phosphoglycerate kinase 1 promoter
