[The description below was written by a language model from this plasmid's Addgene catalogue record and pLannotate feature annotations shown in this document.]
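Description:
tet-pLKO shGATA6 puro is a third-generation, self-inactivating HIV-1 lentiviral vector built on the Tet-pLKO-puro backbone for doxycycline-inducible knockdown of human GATA6 (GATA binding protein 6) in mammalian cells. The short hairpin was cloned between AgeI and EcoRI sites, both of which are retained. In bacteria the plasmid carries a ColE1/pUC-type origin and AmpR (β-lactamase) for ampicillin selection, along with an f1 origin. Although the annotated origin is a high-copy type, the catalogue lists the plasmid as low copy.

The viral cassette begins with an RSV promoter fused to a truncated 5' LTR, which drives Tat-independent production of the genomic RNA. This is followed by the Ψ packaging signal with a gag fragment, the RRE for Rev-dependent nuclear export, and a cPPT/CTS element. The cassette ends in a ΔU3 3' LTR that inactivates the LTR promoter after integration, and an SV40 poly(A) signal and SV40 ori lie downstream.

The catalogue gives the promoter as "TRE Tight", but the feature table instead annotates an H1-2O2 promoter, a human H1 Pol III promoter carrying tet operators, and this is the arrangement that fits the other parts present. A human PGK promoter, followed by a rabbit β-globin intron, expresses TetR and, through an EMCV IRES, puromycin N-acetyltransferase. TetR constitutively represses the hairpin promoter until doxycycline releases it, while puromycin selects stably transduced cells, so the system is contained in a single vector.

The annotated sequence is 8,816 nt, shorter than the listed backbone size of 10,633 bp. This would be consistent with replacement of a stuffer fragment, though the record does not say so. The hairpin itself is not annotated in the feature table.
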