Addgene plasmid #72615: tet-pLKO shGATA6 puro
Purpose: Expresses an inducible short hairpin targeting human GATA6 sequence
Depositing lab: Kevin Janes. Depositing organization: University of Virginia. Publication: TNF-insulin crosstalk at the transcription factor GATA6 is revealed by a model that links signaling and transcriptomic data tensors. Chitforoushzadeh Z, Ye Z, Sheng Z, LaRue S, Fry RC, Lauffenburger DA, Janes KA. Sci Signal. 2016 Jun 7;9(431):ra59. doi: 10.1126/scisignal.aad3373. PubMed 27273097.
Backbone
  Vector backbone: Tet PLKO puro
  Backbone manufacturer: Plasmid #21915
  Backbone size w/o insert (bp): 10633
  Vector type: Mammalian Expression, Lentiviral
  Selectable markers: Puromycin
Growth in bacteria
  Bacterial resistance: Ampicillin, 100 μg/mL
  Growth temperature: 30°C
  Growth strain: NEB Stable
  Copy number: Low Copy
Gene/Insert
  Gene/Insert name: short hairpin GATA binding protein 6 (alt name: shGATA6)
  gRNA/shRNA sequence: CCCAGACCACTTGCTATGAAA
  Species: H. sapiens (human)
  GenBank ID: NM_005257
  Promoter: TRE Tight
  Tag / fusion protein: None
  Cloning method: Restriction Enzyme; 5′ cloning site AgeI (not destroyed); 3′ cloning site ECORI (not destroyed)
  Sequencing primers: 5′ GGCAGGGATATTCACCATTATCGTTTCAGA
Terms and licenses: Academic/Nonprofit Terms; Industry Terms: Not Available to Industry
How to cite: tet-pLKO shGATA6 puro was a gift from Kevin Janes (Addgene plasmid # 72615 ; http://n2t.net/addgene:72615 ; RRID:Addgene_72615)
