>Addgene plasmid #72615 | tet-pLKO shGATA6 puro | depositor partial sequence | sequence record 133670 | forward sequence
CCCGACAGGCCCGAAGGAATAGAAGAAGAAGGTGGAGAGAGAGACAGAGACAGATCCATTCGATTAGTGA
ACGGATCTCGACGGTATCGATCACGAGACTAGCCTCGAGCGGCCGCAATATTTGCATGTCGCTATGTGTT
CTGGGAAATCACCATAAACGTGAAATCCCTATCAGTGATAGAGACTTATAAGTTCCCTATCAGTGATAGA
GACACCGGCCCAGACCACTTGCTATGAAACTGCAGTTTCATAGCAAGTGGTCTGGGTTTTTGAATTCTCG
ACCTCGAGACAAATGGCAGTATTCATCCACAATTTTAAAAGAAAAGGGGGGATTGGGGGGTACAGTGCAG
GGGAAAGAATAGTAGACATAATAGCAACAGACATACAAACTAAAGAATTACAAAAACAAATTACAAAAAT
TCAAAATTTTCGGGTTTATTACAGGGACAGCAGAGATCCACTTTGGCCGCGGCTCGAGGGGGTTGGGGTT
GCGCCTTTTCCAAGGCAGCCCTGGGTTTGCGCAGGGACGCGGCTGCTCTGGGCGTGGTTCCGGGAAACGC
AGCGGCGCCGACCCTGGGTCTCGCACATTCTTCACGTCCGTTCGCAGCGTCACCCGGATCTTCGCCGCTA
CCCTTGTGGGCCCCCCGGCGACGCTTCCTGCTCCGCCCCTAAGTCGGGAAGGTTCCTTGCGGTTCGCGGC
GTGCCGGACGTGACAAACGGAAGCCGCACGTCTCACTAGTACCCTCGCAGACGGACAGCGCCAGGGAGCA
ATGGCAGCGCGCCGACCGCGATGGGCTGTGGCCAATAGCGGCTGCTCAGCAGGGCGCGCCGAGAGCAGCG
GCCGGGAAGGGGCGGTGCGGGAGGCGGGGTGTGGGGCGGTAGTGTGGGCCCTGTTCCTGCCCGCGCGGTG
TTCCGCATTCTGCAAGCCTCCGGAGCGCACGTCGGCAGTCGGCTCCCTCGTTGACCGAATC
