>Addgene plasmid #72615 | tet-pLKO shGATA6 puro | addgene partial sequence | sequence record 157928 | pCAG-F 5'-GCAACGTGCTGGTTATTGTG-3'
GGCAAAGAATTGTAATACGACTCACTATAGGGCGAATTGATATGTCTAGATTAGATAAAAGTAAAGTGAT
TAACAGCGCATTAGAGCTGCTTAATGAGGTCGGAATCGAAGGTTTAACAACCCGTAAACTCGCCCAGAAG
CTAGGTGTAGAGCAGCCTACATTGTATTGGCATGTAAAAAATAAGCGGGCTTTGCTCGACGCCTTAGCCA
TTGAGATGTTAGATAGGCACCATACTCACTTTTGCCCTTTAGAAGGGGAAAGCTGGCAAGATTTTTTACG
TAATAACGCTAAAAGTTTTAGATGTGCTTTACTAAGTCATCGCGATGGAGCAAAAGTACATTTAGGTACA
CGGCCTACAGAAAAACAGTATGAAACTCTCGAAAATCAATTAGCCTTTTTATGCCAACAAGGTTTTTCAC
TAGAGAATGCATTATATGCACTCAGCGCTGTGGGGCATTTTACTTTAGGTTGCGTATTGGAAGATCAAGA
GCATCAAGTCGCTAAAGAAGAAAGGGAAACACCTACTACTGATAGTATGCCGCCATTATTACGACAAGCT
ATCGAATTATTTGATCACCAAGGTGCAGAGCCAGCCTTCTTATTCGGCCTTGAATTGATCATATGCGGAT
TAGAAAAACAACTTAAATGTGAAAGTGGGTCCGCGTACAGCGGCTCCCGGGAGTTCTAGGGATCTGCCCC
TCTCCCTCCCCCCCCCCTAACGTTACTGGCCGAAGCCGCTTGGAATAAGGCCGGTGTGCGTTTGTCTATA
TGTTATTTTCCACCATATTGCCGTCTTTTGGCAATGTGAGGGCCCGGAAACCTGGCCCTGTCTTCTTGAC
GAGCATTCCTAGGGGTCTTTCCCCTCTCGCCAAAGGAATGCAAGGTCTGTTGAATGTCGTGAAG
