>Addgene plasmid #72615 | tet-pLKO shGATA6 puro | addgene partial sequence | sequence record 157932 | Top_Fop 5'-TCACCATTATCGTTTCAGAC-3'
GGCCCGAAGGAATAGAAGAAGAAGGTGGAGAGAGAGACAGAGACAGATCCATTCGATTAGTGAACGGATC
TCGACGGTATCGATCACGAGACTAGCCTCGAGCGGCCGCAATATTTGCATGTCGCTATGTGTTCTGGGAA
ATCACCATAAACGTGAAATCCCTATCAGTGATAGAGACTTATAAGTTCCCTATCAGTGATAGAGACACCG
GCCCAGACCACTTGCTATGAAACTGCAGTTTCATAGCAAGTGGTCTGGGTTTTTGAATTCTCGACCTCGA
GACAAATGGCAGTATTCATCCACAATTTTAAAAGAAAAGGGGGGATTGGGGGGTACAGTGCAGGGGAAAG
AATAGTAGACATAATAGCAACAGACATACAAACTAAAGAATTACAAAAACAAATTACAAAAATTCAAAAT
TTTCGGGTTTATTACAGGGACAGCAGAGATCCACTTTGGCCGCGGCTCGAGGGGGTTGGGGTTGCGCCTT
TTCCAAGGCAGCCCTGGGTTTGCGCAGGGACGCGGCTGCTCTGGGCGTGGTTCCGGGAAACGCAGCGGCG
CCGACCCTGGGTCTCGCACATTCTTCACGTCCGTTCGCAGCGTCACCCGGATCTTCGCCGCTACCCTTGT
GGGCCCCCCGGCGACGCTTCCTGCTCCGCCCCTAAGTCGGGAAGGTTCCTTGCGGTTCGCGGCGTGCCGG
ACGTGACAAACGGAAGCCGCACGTCTCACTAGTACCCTCGCAGACGGACAGCGCCAGGGAGCAATGGCAG
CGCGCCGACCGCGATGGGCTGTGGCCAATAGCGGCTGCTCAGCAGGGCGCGCCGAGAGCAGCGGCCGGGA
AGGGGCGGTGCGGGAGGCGGGGTGTGGGGCGGTAGTGTGGGCCCTGTTCCTGCCCGCGCGGTGTTCCGCA
TTCTGCAAGCCTCCGGAGCGCACGTCGGCAGTCGGCTCCCTCGTTGACCGAATC
